>Addgene plasmid #18247 | T4 Lysozyme E22K WT* | addgene partial sequence | sequence record 24034 | 3primeUP
NGAAAAGCCCGCTCATTAGGCGGGCTCAGATCTGCTCATGTTTGACAGCTTATCATCGATAAGCTTCGGC
AATAAATTCTTGATATGTTTTCATATGTTTCCTTTAAATATTTTAATTAGTAATTGTCTATTCAAGTAAT
TGTGAATATACTATCACAATTCCAAGAGAAAGTAAACAGCTTTATAGATTTTTATACGCGTCCCAAGTGC
CAGTTCTAAACGTTGTAATGACTCGTTTTGCGCGATTAGGTGTTTGATTATACCATCTACTTTTAGCTAA
GTTAACTGCTGCTTCATCCCAGCGTTTTTGTTGAAGCATACGTAAAGAGTTAGTAAATCCTGCCACACCG
GTTTCTCCCATTTGGAAAACCATATTAATCAATGCAGCGCGACGAACCGCATCAAGAGAATCATAAACCG
GTTTTAATTTAGCATTTCTCAGAATTCCGCGAACAGCAGCATCAACATCCTGATTAAAGAGTTTTTCAGC
CTCATCTTTTGTAATTACACCATTAGTATTACGCCCAATAGCTTTATCTAATTCAGATTTAGCAGCATTA
AGTGATGGACTTTTTGTAAGCAAATGACCGATGCCAATAGTGTAATAGCCTTTTGTGTCTTTATAGATTT
TAAGTCTAAGACCTTCATCTATACGTAACATTTCAAATATATTCATAATACCTCCTAAGCATCGATGGAT
CCTGTTTCCTGTGTGAAATTGTTATCCGCTCACAATTCCACACATTATACGAGCCGATGATAATGTCACA
GGGGATGGGGAGTAGCTGANCTGTCCNGGNGAATGTANCGNCCATCACCATAANAGCGAGATATGCACNG
GGAGG
