[The description below was written by a language model from this plasmid's Addgene catalogue record.]
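Description:
T4 Lysozyme E22K WT* is a bacterial expression plasmid built on the pHS1403 backbone (about 5 kb without insert) that carries a mutant version of the bacteriophage T4 lysozyme gene (gene e). It is maintained in E. coli as a high-copy plasmid under ampicillin selection. The record includes no feature table and does not state the promoter that drives expression, the origin of replication, or any fusion tags, so these details cannot be given here.

The insert is roughly 600 bp and was cloned as a BamHI–HindIII fragment, with both sites preserved. According to the depositor's comments, the BamHI site lies 27 bp from the start codon and the HindIII site 115 bp from the stop codon, so the fragment includes short flanking untranslated stretches around the coding region and can be excised or transferred intact with these two enzymes. The encoded protein carries the substitution E22K, replacing glutamate 22 with lysine, in the "WT*" background. In the T4 lysozyme literature, WT* generally denotes the cysteine-free pseudo-wild-type protein used as a reference background for mutagenesis, although the record itself does not define the term.

The record does not state a purpose. A single-residue charge-reversing substitution in this well-characterised model enzyme is consistent with recombinant production of the variant in E. coli for studies of protein stability, folding, structure or electrostatic effects. The plasmid is distributed under academic and nonprofit terms only.
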