Addgene plasmid #18247: T4 Lysozyme E22K WT*
Depositing lab: Brian Matthews. Depositing organization: University of Oregon.
Backbone
  Vector backbone: pHS1403
  Backbone size w/o insert (bp): 5000
  Vector type: Bacterial Expression
Growth in bacteria
  Bacterial resistance: Ampicillin, 100 μg/mL
  Growth temperature: 37°C
  Growth strain: DH5alpha
  Copy number: High Copy
Gene/Insert
  Gene/Insert name: T4 Lysozyme (alt name: AE22K)
  Species: Bacteriophage T4
  Insert size (bp): 600
  Mutation: E22K WT*
  GenBank ID: NP_049736
  Entrez Gene: e (a.k.a. T4p123)
  Cloning method: Restriction Enzyme; 5′ cloning site BamHI (not destroyed); 3′ cloning site HindIII (not destroyed)
  Sequencing primers: 5′ na; 3′ GGCGTATCACGAGGCCC
Terms and licenses: Academic/Nonprofit Terms; Industry Terms: Not Available to Industry
Depositor comments: The BamHI site is 27 bp from the ATG and the HindIII site is 115 bp from the stop.
How to cite: T4 Lysozyme E22K WT* was a gift from Brian Matthews (Addgene plasmid # 18247 ; http://n2t.net/addgene:18247 ; RRID:Addgene_18247)
